Addgene plasmid #215963: AA041
Purpose: Fragmid fragment: (Pol 2 promoter) human core (short) EF1a promoter
Depositing lab: John Doench. Depositing organization: Broad Institute. Publication: Modular vector assembly enables rapid assessment of emerging CRISPR technologies. McGee AV, Liu YV, Griffith AL, Szegletes ZM, Wen B, Kraus C, Miller NW, Steger RJ, Escude Velasco B, Bosch JA, Zirin JD, Viswanatha R, Sontheimer EJ, Goodale A, Greene MA, Green TM, Doench JG. Cell Genom. 2024 Mar 13;4(3):100519. doi: 10.1016/j.xgen.2024.100519. PubMed 38484704.
Backbone
  Vector backbone: pUC57-Kan
  Vector type: Fragment
Growth in bacteria
  Bacterial resistance: Kanamycin, 50 μg/mL
  Growth temperature: 37°C
  Growth strain: DH5alpha
  Copy number: Unknown
Gene/Insert
  Gene/Insert name: EFS_v1
  Species: Other
  Cloning method: Unknown
Resource information
  A portion of this plasmid was derived from a plasmid made by: Genscript ID: U5664GC010-12
Terms and licenses: Academic/Nonprofit Terms; Industry Terms: Not Available to Industry
Depositor comments: Please visit https://www.biorxiv.org/content/10.1101/2023.10.25.564061v1 for bioRxiv preprint.
How to cite: AA041 was a gift from John Doench (Addgene plasmid # 215963 ; http://n2t.net/addgene:215963 ; RRID:Addgene_215963)
