[The description below was written by a language model from this plasmid's Addgene catalogue record and pLannotate feature annotations shown in this document.]
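Description:
AA041 is a small (about 2.8 kb) bacterial storage plasmid that holds one module of the Fragmid modular vector-assembly toolkit, a system built for rapidly combining parts into CRISPR-related expression vectors. It is catalogued as a "fragment" rather than a functional expression vector. The backbone is pUC57-Kan, propagated in E. coli through a high-copy ColE1/pUC-type origin of replication and selected with kanamycin via the aph(3')-Ia aminoglycoside phosphotransferase gene. The remaining annotated backbone features are the usual pUC remnants: the lac promoter, lac operator and CAP binding site, a partial lacZα coding sequence interrupted by the cloned insert, and short fragments of lacI, rop and the pBR322 bom region. None of these has a designed role in the module.

The payload, named EFS_v1, is the human core (short) EF-1α promoter, often called EFS, and is annotated as a roughly 210 bp element sitting within the lacZα cloning region. This is a compact RNA polymerase II promoter derived from the elongation factor 1α gene. It lacks the intron of the full-length EF-1α promoter and is widely used to give constitutive expression in mammalian cells where cargo space is limited, as in lentiviral or AAV vectors. No coding sequence, tag, reporter or terminator accompanies it, so the plasmid does not express anything in mammalian cells by itself.

Within the toolkit it fills the Pol II promoter position, to be joined with other fragment modules and a destination vector to build complete constructs. The record lists the cloning method as unknown and annotates no flanking assembly sites, so the exact junctions used for assembly are not stated.
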