Features (pLannotate 1.2.2; 10 found; start..end, strand, type, name):
    137..236     +  misc_feature   bom (fragment): basis of mobility region from pBR322
    242..399     -  CDS            lacZα (fragment): LacZα fragment of β-galactosidase; lacZ fragment
    444..655     +  promoter       EF-1α core promoter: core promoter for human elongation factor EF-1α
    749..765     -  protein_bind   lac operator: The lac repressor binds to the lac operator to inhibit transcription in E. coli. This inhibition can be relieved by adding lactose or isopropyl-β-D-thiogalactopyranoside (IPTG). lac repressor encoded by lacI
    773..803     -  promoter       lac promoter: promoter for the E. coli lac operon
    818..839     -  protein_bind   CAP binding site: CAP binding activates transcription in the presence of cAMP. E. coli catabolite activator protein
    852..944     -  CDS            lacI (fragment): lac repressor; lacI; The lac repressor binds to the lac operator to inhibit transcription in E. coli. This inhibition can be relieved by adding lactose or isopropyl-β-D-thiogalactopyranoside (IPTG).
   1127..1715    -  rep_origin     ori: high-copy-number ColE1/pMB1/pBR322/pUC origin of replication
   1893..2702    -  CDS            KanR: aminoglycoside phosphotransferase; aph(3')-Ia; confers resistance to kanamycin in bacteria or G418 (Geneticin®) in eukaryotes
   2809..35      +  CDS            rop (fragment) (across the origin): Rop protein, which maintains plasmids at low copy number; rop
>Addgene plasmid #215963 | AA041 | addgene full sequence | sequence record 431490 | Addgene NGS Result
TCGCGCGTTTCGGTGATGACGGTGAAAACCTCTGACACATGCAGCTCCCGGAGACGGTCACAGCTTGTCT
GTAAGCGGATGCCGGGAGCAGACAAGCCCGTCAGGGCGCGTCAGCGGGTGTTGGCGGGTGTCGGGGCTGG
CTTAACTATGCGGCATCAGAGCAGATTGTACTGAGAGTGCACCATATGCGGTGTGAAATACCGCACAGAT
GCGTAAGGAGAAAATACCGCATCAGGCGCCATTCGCCATTCAGGCTGCGCAACTGTTGGGAAGGGCGATC
GGTGCGGGCCTCTTCGCTATTACGCCAGCTGGCGAAAGGGGGATGTGCTGCAAGGCGATTAAGTTGGGTA
ACGCCAGGGTTTTCCCAGTCACGACGTTGTAAAACGACGGCCAGAGAATTCGAGCTCGGTACCTCGCGAA
TACATCTAGATGAAGACGTACACGGGCAGAGCGCACATCGCCCACAGTCCCCGAGAAGTTGGGGGGAGGG
GTCGGCAATTGAACGGGTGCCTAGAGAAGGTGGCGCGGGGTAAACTGGGAAAGTGATGTCGTGTACTGGC
TCCGCCTTTTTCCCGAGGGTGGGGGAGAACCGTATATAAGTGCAGTAGTCGCCGTGAACGTTCTTTTTCG
CAACGGGTTTGCCGCCAGAACACAGAGGAGCGTCTTCATCGGATCCCGGGCCCGTCGACTGCAGAGGCCT
GCATGCAAGCTTGGTGTAATCATGGTCATAGCTGTTTCCTGTGTGAAATTGTTATCCGCTCACAATTCCA
CACAACATACGAGCCGGAAGCATAAAGTGTAAAGCCTGGGGTGCCTAATGAGTGAGCTAACTCACATTAA
TTGCGTTGCGCTCACTGCCCGCTTTCCAGTCGGGAAACCTGTCGTGCCAGCTGCATTAATGAATCGGCCA
ACGCGCGGGGAGAGGCGGTTTGCGTATTGGGCGCTCTTCCGCTTCCTCGCTCACTGACTCGCTGCGCTCG
GTCGTTCGGCTGCGGCGAGCGGTATCAGCTCACTCAAAGGCGGTAATACGGTTATCCACAGAATCAGGGG
ATAACGCAGGAAAGAACATGTGAGCAAAAGGCCAGCAAAAGGCCAGGAACCGTAAAAAGGCCGCGTTGCT
GGCGTTTTTCCATAGGCTCCGCCCCCCTGACGAGCATCACAAAAATCGACGCTCAAGTCAGAGGTGGCGA
AACCCGACAGGACTATAAAGATACCAGGCGTTTCCCCCTGGAAGCTCCCTCGTGCGCTCTCCTGTTCCGA
CCCTGCCGCTTACCGGATACCTGTCCGCCTTTCTCCCTTCGGGAAGCGTGGCGCTTTCTCATAGCTCACG
CTGTAGGTATCTCAGTTCGGTGTAGGTCGTTCGCTCCAAGCTGGGCTGTGTGCACGAACCCCCCGTTCAG
CCCGACCGCTGCGCCTTATCCGGTAACTATCGTCTTGAGTCCAACCCGGTAAGACACGACTTATCGCCAC
TGGCAGCAGCCACTGGTAACAGGATTAGCAGAGCGAGGTATGTAGGCGGTGCTACAGAGTTCTTGAAGTG
GTGGCCTAACTACGGCTACACTAGAAGAACAGTATTTGGTATCTGCGCTCTGCTGAAGCCAGTTACCTTC
GGAAAAAGAGTTGGTAGCTCTTGATCCGGCAAACAAACCACCGCTGGTAGCGGTGGTTTTTTTGTTTGCA
AGCAGCAGATTACGCGCAGAAAAAAAGGATCTCAAGAAGATCCTTTGATCTTTTCTACGGGGTCTGACGC
TCAGTGGAACGAAAACTCACGTTAAGGGATTTTGGTCATGAGATTATCAAAAAGGATCTTCACCTAGATC
CTTTTAAATTAAAAATGAAGTTTTAAATCAAGCCCAATCTGAATAATGTTACAACCAATTAACCAATTCT
GATTAGAAAAACTCATCGAGCATCAAATGAAACTGCAATTTATTCATATCAGGATTATCAATACCATATT
TTTGAAAAAGCCGTTTCTGTAATGAAGGAGAAAACTCACCGAGGCAGTTCCATAGGATGGCAAGATCCTG
GTATCGGTCTGCGATTCCGACTCGTCCAACATCAATACAACCTATTAATTTCCCCTCGTCAAAAATAAGG
TTATCAAGTGAGAAATCACCATGAGTGACGACTGAATCCGGTGAGAATGGCAAAAGTTTATGCATTTCTT
TCCAGACTTGTTCAACAGGCCAGCCATTACGCTCGTCATCAAAATCACTCGCATCAACCAAACCGTTATT
CATTCGTGATTGCGCCTGAGCGAGACGAAATACGCGATCGCTGTTAAAAGGACAATTACAAACAGGAATC
GAATGCAACCGGCGCAGGAACACTGCCAGCGCATCAACAATATTTTCACCTGAATCAGGATATTCTTCTA
ATACCTGGAATGCTGTTTTTCCGGGGATCGCAGTGGTGAGTAACCATGCATCATCAGGAGTACGGATAAA
ATGCTTGATGGTCGGAAGAGGCATAAATTCCGTCAGCCAGTTTAGTCTGACCATCTCATCTGTAACATCA
TTGGCAACGCTACCTTTGCCATGTTTCAGAAACAACTCTGGCGCATCGGGCTTCCCATACAAGCGATAGA
TTGTCGCACCTGATTGCCCGACATTATCGCGAGCCCATTTATACCCATATAAATCAGCATCCATGTTGGA
ATTTAATCGCGGCCTCGACGTTTCCCGTTGAATATGGCTCATAACACCCCTTGTATTACTGTTTATGTAA
GCAGACAGTTTTATTGTTCATGATGATATATTTTTATCTTGTGCAATGTAACATCAGAGATTTTGAGACA
CGGGCCAGAGCTGCA
